>Addgene plasmid #158020 | Expression_vector_RO2_15 | addgene full sequence | sequence record 309532 | Addgene NGS Result
TAATACGACTCACTATAGGGGAATTGTGAGCGGATAACAATTCCCCTCTAGAAATAATTTTGTTTAACTT
TAAGAAGGAGATATACCATGGGCAGCAGCCATCATCATCATCATCACAGCAGCGGCCTGGTGCCGCGCGG
CAGCCATATGAAGCTGGTCGTCTTGATCTTGAGCAATGACAAGAAGTTGATTGAAGAGGCCCGCAAGATG
GCCGAGAAGGCAAATTTGGAGTTGCTTACGTTAGACGGTTCACCTGAGCAACTCAAGAAGATCCTTAAGA
CGCTTTTAGACAAGGCCGGAGACCGCCCATTGAAGATCTTGGTCTTGATCGAGGACACGAAGGACGCCGA
CAAGTGGGCCAAGGCAATCAAAGAGGCCGCCAAGGAGCTCAATATCGACGTCCGCATCCGCAAGGTCACA
TCCCCTGACGAGGCCAAGCGCTGGATCAAGGAGTTCTCGGAAGAGTGACTCGAGCACCACCACCACCACC
ACTGAGATCCGGCTGCTAACAAAGCCCGAAAGGAAGCTGAGTTGGCTGCTGCCACCGCTGAGCAATAACT
AGCATAACCCCTTGGGGCCTCTAAACGGGTCTTGAGGGGTTTTTTGCTGAAAGGAGGAACTATATCCGGA
TTGGCGAATGGG
[124 nt withheld, positions 643-766]
C
[91 nt withheld, positions 768-858]
A
[49 nt withheld, positions 860-908]
CCTTTGACGTTGGAGTCCACGTTCTTT
[37 nt withheld, positions 936-972]
ACCCTATCTCGGTCTATTCTTTTGATTTATAAGGGATTTTGCCGATTTCGGCCTATTGGTTAAAAAATGA
GCTGATTTAACAAAAATTTAACGCGAATTTTAACAAAATATTAACGCTTACAATTTAGGTGGCACTTTTC
GGGGAAATGTGCGCGGAACCCCTATTTGTTTATTTTTCTAAATACATTCAAATATGTATCCGCTCATGAA
TTAATTCTTAGAAAAACTCATCGAGCATCAAATGAAACTGCAATTTATTCATATCAGGATTATCAATACC
ATATTTTTGAAAAAGCCGTTTCTGTAATGAAGGAGAAAACTCACCGAGGCAGTTCCATAGGATGGCAAGA
TCCTGGTATCGGTCTGCGATTCCGACTCGTCCAACATCAATACAACCTATTAATTTCCCCTCGTCAAAAA
TAAGGTTATCAAGTGAGAAATCACCATGAGTGACGACTGAATCCGGTGAGAATGGCAAAAGTTTATGCAT
TTCTTTCCAGACTTGTTCAACAGGCCAGCCATTACGCTCGTCATCAAAATCACTCGCATCAACCAAACCG
TTATTCATTCGTGATTGCGCCTGAGCGAGACGAAATACGCGATCGCTGTTAAAAGGACAATTACAAACAG
GAATCGAATGCAACCGGCGCAGGAACACTGCCAGCGCATCAACAATATTTTCACCTGAATCAGGATATTC
TTCTAATACCTGGAATGCTGTTTTCCCGGGGATCGCAGTGGTGAGTAACCATGCATCATCAGGAGTACGG
ATAAAATGCTTGATGGTCGGAAGAGGCATAAATTCCGTCAGCCAGTTTAGTCTGACCATCTCATCTGTAA
CATCATTGGCAACGCTACCTTTGCCATGTTTCAGAAACAACTCTGGCGCATCGGGCTTCCCATACAATCG
ATAGATTGTCGCACCTGATTGCCCGACATTATCGCGAGCCCATTTATACCCATATAAATCAGCATCCATG
TTGGAATTTAATCGCGGCCTAGAGCAAGACGTTTCCCGTTGAATATGGCTCATAACACCCCTTGTATTAC
TGTTTATGTAAGCAGACAGTTTTATTGTTCATGACCAAAATCCCTTAACGTGAGTTTTCGTTCCACTGAG
CGTCAGACCCCGTAGAAAAGATCAAAGGATCTTCTTGAGATCCTTTTTTTCTGCGCGTAATCTGCTGCTT
GCAAACAAAAAAACCACCGCTACCAGCGGTGGTTTGTTTGCCGGATCAAGAGCTACCAACTCTTTTTCCG
AAGGTAACTGGCTTCAGCAGAGCGCAGATACCAAATACTGTCCTTCTAGTGTAGCCGTAGTTAGGCCACC
ACTTCAAGAACTCTGTAGCACCGCCTACATACCTCGCTCTGCTAATCCTGTTACCAGTGGCTGCTGCCAG
TGGCGATAAGTCGTGTCTTACCGGGTTGGACTCAAGACGATAGTTACCGGATAAGGCGCAGCGGTCGGGC
TGAACGGGGGGTTCGTGCACACAGCCCAGCTTGGAGCGAACGACCTACACCGAACTGAGATACCTACAGC
GTGAGCTATGAGAAAGCGCCACGCTTCCCGAAGGGAGAAAGGCGGACAGGTATCCGGTAAGCGGCAGGGT
CGGAACAGGAGAGCGCACGAGGGAGCTTCCAGGGGGAAACGCCTGGTATCTTTATAGTCCTGTCGGGTTT
CGCCACCTCTGACTTGAGCGTCGATTTTTGTGATGCTCGTCAGGGGGGCGGAGCCTATGGAAAAACGCCA
GCAACGCGGCCTTTTTACGGTTCCTGGCCTTTTGCTGGCCTTTTGCTCACATGTTCTTTCCTGCGTTATC
CCCTGATTCTGTGGATAACCGTATTACCGCCTTTGAGTGAGCTGATACCGCTCGCCGCAGCCGAACGACC
GAGCGCAGCGAGTCAGTGAGCGAGGAAGCGGAAGAGCGCCTGATGCGGTATTTTCTCCTTACGCATCTGT
GCGGTATTTCACACCGCAATGGTGCACTCTCAGTACAATCTGCTCTGATGCCGCATAGTTAAGCCAGTAT
ACACTCCGCTATCGCTACGTGACTGGGTCATGGCTGCGCCCCGACACCCGCCAACACCCGCTGACGCGCC
CTGACGGGCTTGTCTGCTCCCGGCATCCGCTTACAGACAAGCTGTGACCGTCTCCGGGAGCTGCATGTGT
CAGAGGTTTTCACCGTCATCACCGAAACGCGCGAGGCAGCTGCGGTAAAGCTCATCAGCGTGGTCGTGAA
GCGATTCACAGATGTCTGCCTGTTCATCCGCGTCCAGCTCGTTGAGTTTCTCCAGAAGCGTTAATGTCTG
GCTTCTGATAAAGCGGGCCATGTTAAGGGCGGTTTTTTCCTGTTTGGTCACTGATGCCTCCGTGTAAGGG
GGATTTCTGTTCATGGGGGTAATGATACCGATGAAACGAGAGAGGATGCTCACGATACGGGTTACTGATG
ATGAACATGCCCGGTTACTGGAACGTTGTGAGGGTAAACAACTGGCGGTATGGATGCGGCGGGACCAGAG
AAAAATCACTCAGGGTCAATGCCAGCGCTTCGTTAATACAGATGTAGGTGTTCCACAGGGTAGCCAGCAG
CATCCTGCGATGCAGATCCGGAACATAATGGTGCAGGGCGCTGACTTCCGCGTTTCCAGACTTTACGAAA
CACGGAAACCGAAGACCATTCATGTTGTTGCTCAGGTCGCAGACGTTTTGCAGCAGCAGTCGCTTCACGT
TCGCTCGCGTATCGGTGATTCATTCTGCTAACCAGTAAGGCAACCCCGCCAGCCTAGCCGGGTCCTCAAC
GACAGGAGCACGATCATGCGCACCCGTGGGGCCGCCATGCCGGCGATAATGGCCTGCTTCTCGCCGAAAC
GTTTGGTGGCGGGACCAGTGACGAAGGCTTGAGCGAGGGCGTGCAAGATTCCGAATACCGCAAGCGACAG
GCCGATCATCGTCGCGCTCCAGCGAAAGCGGTCCTCGCCGAAAATGACCCAGAGCGCTGCCGGCACCTGT
CCTACGAGTTGCATGATAAAGAAGACAGTCATAAGTGCGGCGACGATAGTCATGCCCCGCGCCCACCGGA
AGGAGCTGACTGGGTTGAAGGCTCTCAAGGGCATCGGTCGAGATCCCGGTGCCTAATGAGTGAGCTAACT
TACATTAATTGCGTTGCGCTCACTGCCCGCTTTCCAGTCGGGAAACCTGTCGTGCCAGCTGCATTAATGA
ATCGGCCAACGCGCGGGGAGAGGCGGTTTGCGTATTGGGCGCCAGGGTGGTTTTTCTTTTCACCAGTGAG
ACGGGCAACAGCTGATTGCCCTTCACCGCCTGGCCCTGAGAGAGTTGCAGCAAGCGGTCCACGCTGGTTT
GCCCCAGCAGGCGAAAATCCTGTTTGATGGTGGTTAACGGCGGGATATAACATGAGCTGTCTTCGGTATC
GTCGTATCCCACTACCGAGATATCCGCACCAACGCGCAGCCCGGACTCGGTAATGGCGCGCATTGCGCCC
AGCGCCATCTGATCGTTGGCAACCAGCATCGCAGTGGGAACGATGCCCTCATTCAGCATTTGCATGGTTT
GTTGAAAACCGGACATGGCACTCCAGTCGCCTTCCCGTTCCGCTATCGGCTGAATTTGATTGCGAGTGAG
ATATTTATGCCAGCCAGCCAGACGCAGACGCGCCGAGACAGAACTTAATGGGCCCGCTAACAGCGCGATT
TGCTGGTGACCCAATGCGACCAGATGCTCCACGCCCAGTCGCGTACCGTCTTCATGGGAGAAAATAATAC
TGTTGATGGGTGTCTGGTCAGAGACATCAAGAAATAACGCCGGAACATTAGTGCAGGCAGCTTCCACAGC
AATGGCATCCTGGTCATCCAGCGGATAGTTAATGATCAGCCCACTGACGCGTTGCGCGAGAAGATTGTGC
ACCGCCGCTTTACAGGCTTCGACGCCGCTTCGTTCTACCATCGACACCACCACGCTGGCACCCAGTTGAT
CGGCGCGAGATTTAATCGCCGCGACAATTTGCGACGGCGCGTGCAGGGCCAGACTGGAGGTGGCAACGCC
AATCAGCAACGACTGTTTGCCCGCCAGTTGTTGTGCCACGCGGTTGGGAATGTAATTCAGCTCCGCCATC
GCCGCTTCCACTTTTTCCCGCGTTTTCGCAGAAACGTGGCTGGCCTGGTTCACCACGCGGGAAACGGTCT
GATAAGAGACACCGGCATACTCTGCGACATCGTATAACGTTACTGGTTTCACATTCACCACCCTGAATTG
ACTCTCTTCCGGGCGCTATCATGCCATACCGCGAAAGGTTTTGCGCCATTCGATGGTGTCCGGGATCTCG
ACGCTCTCCCTTATGCGACTCCTGCATTAGGAAGCAGCCCAGTAGTAGGTTGAGGCCGTTGAGCACCGCC
GCCGCAAGGAATGGTGCATGCAAGGAGATGGCGCCCAACAGTCCCCCGGCCACGGGGCCTGCCACCATAC
CCACGCCGAAACAAGCGCTCATGAGCCCGAAGTGGCGAGCCCGATCTTCCCCATCGGTGATGTCGGCGAT
ATAGGCGCCAGCAACCGCACCTGTGGCGCCGGTGATGCCGGCCACGATGCGTCCGGCGTAGAGGATCGAG
ATCTCGATCCCGCGAAAT
Features (pLannotate 1.2.2; 20 found; start..end, strand, type, name):
      1..19      +  promoter       T7 promoter: promoter for bacteriophage T7 RNA polymerase
     20..44      +  protein_bind   lac operator: The lac repressor binds to the lac operator to inhibit transcription in E. coli. This inhibition can be relieved by adding lactose or isopropyl-β-D-thiogalactopyranoside (IPTG). lac repressor encoded by lacI
     59..81      +  RBS            RBS: efficient ribosome binding site from bacteriophage T7 gene 10 (Olins and Rangwala, 1989)
    100..116     +  CDS            capTEV™ (fragment): composite tag for in vivo biotinylation, TEV protease cleavage, and 6xHis tagging
    127..144     +  CDS            thrombin site: thrombin recognition and cleavage site
    475..492     +  CDS            9xHis (fragment): 9xHis affinity tag
    502..551     +  CDS            SET1 (fragment): solubility-enhancement tag derived from T7 phage gene 10B
    559..606     +  terminator     T7 terminator: transcription terminator for bacteriophage T7 RNA polymerase
    643..1071    +  rep_origin     f1 ori (sequence partly withheld): f1 bacteriophage origin of replication; arrow indicates direction of (+) strand synthesis
   1124..1181    +  promoter       AmpR promoter (fragment): bla
   1190..2005    -  CDS            KanR: aminoglycoside phosphotransferase; aph(3')-Ia; confers resistance to kanamycin in bacteria or G418 (Geneticin®) in eukaryotes
   2127..2715    +  rep_origin     ori: high-copy-number ColE1/pMB1/pBR322/pUC origin of replication
   2901..3040    -  misc_feature   bom: basis of mobility region from pBR322
   3142..3333    -  CDS            rop: Rop protein, which maintains plasmids at low copy number; rop
   3350..3730    +  CDS            YPB1_ECOLX: Protein predicted: Swiss-Prot protein existence level 4. From Escherichia coli.
   3802..4093    -  CDS            TcR (fragment): tetracycline efflux protein; tet; confers resistance to tetracycline
   4108..4129    -  protein_bind   CAP binding site: CAP binding activates transcription in the presence of cAMP. E. coli catabolite activator protein
   4142..5224    -  CDS            lacI: lac repressor; lacI; The lac repressor binds to the lac operator to inhibit transcription in E. coli. This inhibition can be relieved by adding lactose or isopropyl-β-D-thiogalactopyranoside (IPTG).
   5225..5302    -  promoter       lacI promoter: lacI
   5310..5589    -  CDS            TcR (fragment): tetracycline efflux protein; tet; confers resistance to tetracycline
