[The description below was written by a language model from this plasmid's Addgene catalogue record and pLannotate feature annotations shown in this document.]
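Description:
Expression_vector_RO2_15 is a bacterial expression plasmid built on the pET-28a(+) backbone (5,610 nt in the sequenced record) that encodes RO2_15, a synthetic, computationally designed de novo protein. The coding sequence was inserted by restriction cloning between the NdeI and XhoI sites, both of which remain intact, placing it in frame with the vector's N-terminal 6xHis tag. The feature table shows a short His-tag match followed by a thrombin cleavage site upstream of the unannotated insert region, which would allow the tag to be removed after affinity purification. A second His-tag match lies just downstream of the insert, corresponding to the optional C-terminal tag of the backbone. The record lists only the N-terminal tag and does not state whether the downstream one is translated. The automated "capTEV", "9xHis" and "SET1" fragment calls are most plausibly partial matches to these standard pET sequences rather than separate functional tags.

Expression is driven by a T7 promoter with an adjacent lac operator and the T7 gene 10 ribosome binding site, and is terminated by the T7 terminator. The plasmid carries lacI under its own promoter, so transcription is repressed until induced with IPTG in a host that supplies T7 RNA polymerase. Selection is by kanamycin through the aph(3')-Ia gene. Replication uses a pBR322/ColE1-type origin accompanied by bom and rop, although the catalogue lists the plasmid as high copy. An f1 origin is also present, and the tetracycline-resistance fragments are nonfunctional backbone remnants. The construct is intended for producing and purifying the designed protein in E. coli, in connection with work on the computational design of de novo fold families.
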