Addgene plasmid #158020: Expression_vector_RO2_15
Purpose: Expression vector for the de novo designed protein Expression_vector_RO2_15
Depositing lab: Tanja Kortemme. Depositing organization: University of California, San Francisco (UCSF). Publication: Expanding the space of protein geometries by computational design of de novo fold families. Pan X, Thompson MC, Zhang Y, Liu L, Fraser JS, Kelly MJS, Kortemme T. Science. 2020 Aug 28;369(6507):1132-1136. doi: 10.1126/science.abc0881. PubMed 32855341.
Backbone
  Vector backbone: pET-28a(+)
  Vector type: Bacterial Expression
Growth in bacteria
  Bacterial resistance: Kanamycin, 50 μg/mL
  Growth temperature: 37°C
  Growth strain: DH5alpha
  Copy number: High Copy
Gene/Insert
  Gene/Insert name: de novo designed protein RO2_15
  Species: Synthetic
  Tag / fusion protein: 6x His tag (N terminal on insert)
  Cloning method: Restriction Enzyme; 5′ cloning site NdeI (not destroyed); 3′ cloning site XhoI (not destroyed)
Terms and licenses: Academic/Nonprofit Terms; Industry Terms: Not Available to Industry
Depositor comments: Please visit https://www.biorxiv.org/content/10.1101/2020.04.14.041772v1 for bioRxiv preprint.
How to cite: Expression_vector_RO2_15 was a gift from Tanja Kortemme (Addgene plasmid # 158020 ; http://n2t.net/addgene:158020 ; RRID:Addgene_158020)
