>Addgene plasmid #158020 | Expression_vector_RO2_15 | depositor partial sequence | sequence record 304956 | de novo designed protein RO2_15
AAGCTGGTCGTCTTGATCTTGAGCAATGACAAGAAGTTGATTGAAGAGGCCCGCAAGATGGCCGAGAAGG
CAAATTTGGAGTTGCTTACGTTAGACGGTTCACCTGAGCAACTCAAGAAGATCCTTAAGACGCTTTTAGA
CAAGGCCGGAGACCGCCCATTGAAGATCTTGGTCTTGATCGAGGACACGAAGGACGCCGACAAGTGGGCC
AAGGCAATCAAAGAGGCCGCCAAGGAGCTCAATATCGACGTCCGCATCCGCAAGGTCACATCCCCTGACG
AGGCCAAGCGCTGGATCAAGGAGTTCTCGGAAGAGTGA
